LOCUS       Exported 5103 bp ds-DNA circular SYN 12-MAY-2021
DEFINITION  Yeast Expression plasmid for SARS-CoV-2 nsp7.
ACCESSION   .
VERSION     .
KEYWORDS    pGBW-m4046246
SOURCE      synthetic DNA construct
  ORGANISM  synthetic DNA construct
REFERENCE   1 (bases 1 to 5103)
  TITLE     SARS-CoV-2 protein Yeast expression constructs, tagged, for protein
            expression and/or purification
REFERENCE   2 (bases 1 to 5103)
  AUTHORS   .
  TITLE     Direct Submission
  JOURNAL   Exported May 12, 2021 from SnapGene Server 1.1.58
            http://www.snapgene.com
FEATURES             Location/Qualifiers
     source          1..5103
                     /organism="synthetic DNA construct"
                     /mol_type="other DNA"
     promoter        25..466
                     /gene="S. cerevisiae GAL1"
                     /label=GAL1 promoter
                     /note="inducible promoter, regulated by Gal4"
     protein_bind    25..142
                     /label=UAS
                     /bound_moiety="Gal4"
                     /note="upstream activating sequence mediating
                     Gal4-dependent induction"
     primer_bind     437..460
                     /label=GAL1
                     /note="S. cerevisiae GAL1 promoter, forward primer"
     CDS             730..747
                     /codon_start=1
                     /product="thrombin recognition and cleavage site"
                     /label=thrombin site
                     /translation="LVPRGS"
     CDS             748..813
                     /codon_start=1
                     /product="three tandem FLAG(R) epitope tags, followed by an
                     enterokinase cleavage site"
                     /label=3xFLAG
                     /translation="DYKDHDGDYKDHDIDYKDDDDK"
     primer_bind     complement(858..876)
                     /label=CYC1
                     /note="CYC1 transcription termination signal, reverse
                     primer"
     CDS             1227..2030
                     /codon_start=1
                     /gene="S. cerevisiae URA3"
                     /product="orotidine-5'-phosphate decarboxylase, required
                     for uracil biosynthesis"
                     /label=URA3
                     /note="yeast auxotrophic marker, counterselectable with
                     5-fluoroorotic acid (5-FOA)"
                     /translation="MSKATYKERAATHPSPVAAKLFNIMHEKQTNLCASLDVRTTKELL
                     ELVEALGPKICLLKTHVDILTDFSMEGTVKPLKALSAKYNFLLFEDRKFADIGNTVKLQ
                     YSAGVYRIAEWADITNAHGVVGPGIVSGLKQAAEEVTKEPRGLLMLAELSCKGSLSTGE
                     YTKGTVDIAKSDKDFVIGFIAQRDMGGRDEGYDWLIMTPGVGLDDKGDALGQQYRTVDD
                     VVSTGSDIIIVGRGLFAKGRDAKVEGERYRKAGWEAYLRRCGQQN"
     rep_origin      2113..3095
                     /label=2u ori
                     /note="yeast 2u plasmid origin of replication"
     terminator      3173..3202
                     /label=T3Te terminator
                     /note="phage T3 early transcription terminator"
     rep_origin      3224..3811
                     /direction=RIGHT
                     /label=ori
                     /note="high-copy-number ColE1/pMB1/pBR322/pUC origin of
                     replication"
     terminator      3823..3850
                     /label=T7Te terminator
                     /note="phage T7 early transcription terminator"
     CDS             complement(3874..4065)
                     /codon_start=1
                     /gene="rop"
                     /product="Rop protein, which maintains plasmids at low copy
                     number"
                     /label=rop
                     /translation="MTKQEKTALNMARFIRSQTLTLLEKLNELDADEQADICESLHDHA
                     DELYRSCLARFGDDGENL"
     CDS             complement(4066..4926)
                     /codon_start=1
                     /gene="bla"
                     /product="beta-lactamase"
                     /label=AmpR
                     /note="confers resistance to ampicillin, carbenicillin, and
                     related antibiotics"
                     /translation="MSIQHFRVALIPFFAAFCLPVFAHPETLVKVKDAEDQLGARVGYI
                     ELDLNSGKILESLRPEERFPMMSTFKVLLCGAVLSRIDAGQEQLGRRIHYSQNDLVEYS
                     PVTEKHLTDGMTVRELCSAAITMSDNTAANLLLATIGGPKELTAFLHNMGDHVTRLDRW
                     EPELNEAIPNDERDTTMPVAMATTLRKLLTGELLTLASRQQLIDWMEADKVAGSLLRSA
                     LPAGWFIADKSGAGERGSRGIIAALGPDGKPSRIVVIYTTGSQATMDERNRQIAEIGAS
                     LIKHW"
     primer_bind     4689..4708
                     /label=Amp-R
                     /note="Ampicillin resistance gene, reverse primer"
     promoter        complement(4927..5029)
                     /label=cat promoter
                     /note="promoter of the E. coli cat gene encoding
                     chloramphenicol acetyltransferase"
     terminator      5030..5061
                     /label=tonB terminator
                     /note="bidirectional E. coli tonB-P14 transcription
                     terminator"
ORIGIN
        1 gcggccgctt gctatattga agtacggatt agaagccgcc gagcgggcga cagccctccg
       61 acggaagact ctcctccgtg cgtcctcgtc ttcaccggtc gcgttcctga aacgcagatg
      121 tgcctcgcgc cgcactgctc cgaacaataa agattctaca atactagctt ttatggttat
      181 gaagaggaaa aattggcagt aacctggccc cacaaacctt caaattaacg aatcaaatta
      241 acaaccatag gatgataatg cgattagttt tttagcctta tttctggggt aattaatcag
      301 cgaagcgatg atttttgatc tattaacaga tatataaatg gaaaagctgc ataaccactt
      361 taactaatac tttcaacatt ttcagtttgt attacttctt attcaaatgt cataaaagta
      421 tcaacaaaaa attgttaata tacctctata ctttaacgtc aaggagaaaa aactataatg
      481 tccaaaatgt cagacgtcaa gtgtacgtcg gtagttctcc tgagtgttct acaacagtta
      541 cgtgtggaga gctcttccaa gctttgggca caatgcgtcc aattgcacaa tgatatttta
      601 ttggccaaag atacaaccga agctttcgaa aagatggttt ctttgttgtc tgtcttgttg
      661 tctatgcaag gtgctgttga cataaacaag ttgtgtgaag aaatgctaga taacagagct
      721 actttacaac tcgtgccgag aggttctgat tataaagatc atgatggtga ttataaagat
      781 catgatattg attataaaga tgatgatgat aaataaacag gccccttttc ctttgtcgat
      841 atcatgtaat tagttatgtc acgcttacat tcacgccctc ctcccacatc cgctctaacc
      901 gaaaaggaag gagttagaca acctgaagtc taggtcccta tttatttttt ttaatagtta
      961 tgttagtatt aagaacgtta tttatatttc aaatttttct tttttttctg tacaaagcgg
     1021 ccgccgaacc actagtgcac tgcagtacac ggtttccttg aaattttttt gattcggtaa
     1081 tctccgaaca gaaggaagaa cgaaggaagg agcacagact tagattggta tatatacgca
     1141 tatgtagtgt tgaagaaaca tgaaattgcc cagtattctt aacccaactg cacagaacaa
     1201 aaacgtgcag gaaacgaaga taaatcatgt cgaaagctac atataaggaa cgtgctgcta
     1261 ctcatcctag tcctgttgct gccaagctat ttaatatcat gcacgaaaag caaacaaact
     1321 tgtgtgcttc attggatgtt cgtaccacca aggaattact ggagttagtt gaagcattag
     1381 gtcccaaaat ttgtttacta aaaacacatg tggatatctt gactgatttt tccatggagg
     1441 gcacagttaa gccgctaaag gcattatccg ccaagtacaa ttttttactc ttcgaggaca
     1501 gaaaatttgc tgacattggt aatacagtca aattgcagta ctctgcgggt gtatacagaa
     1561 tagcagaatg ggcagacatt acgaatgcac acggtgtggt gggcccaggt attgttagcg
     1621 gtttgaagca ggcggcagaa gaagtaacaa aggaacctag aggccttttg atgttagcag
     1681 aattgtcatg caagggctcc ctatctactg gagaatatac taagggtact gttgacattg
     1741 cgaagagcga caaagatttt gttatcggct ttattgctca aagagacatg ggtggaagag
     1801 atgaaggtta cgattggttg attatgacac ccggtgtggg tttagatgac aagggagatg
     1861 cattgggtca acagtataga accgtggatg atgtggtttc tacaggatct gacattatta
     1921 ttgttggaag aggactattt gcaaagggaa gggatgctaa ggtagagggt gaacgttaca
     1981 gaaaagcagg ctgggaagca tatttgagaa gatgcggcca gcaaaactaa aaaactgtat
     2041 tataagtaaa tgcatgtata ctaaactcac aaattagagc ttcaatttaa ttatatcagt
     2101 tattacccga gtaacgaagc atctgtgctt cattttgtag aacaaaaatg caacgcgaga
     2161 gcgctaattt ttcaaacaaa gaatctgagc tgcattttta cagaacagaa atgcaacgcg
     2221 aaagcgctat tttaccaacg aagaatctgt gcttcatttt tgtaaaacaa aaatgcaacg
     2281 cgagagcgct aatttttcaa acaaagaatc tgagctgcat ttttacagaa cagaaatgca
     2341 acgcgagagc gctattttac caacaaagaa tctatacttc ttttttgttc tacaaaaatg
     2401 catcccgaga gcgctatttt tctaacaaag catcttagat tacttttttt ctcctttgtg
     2461 cgctctataa tgcagtctct tgataacttt ttgcactgta ggtccgttaa ggttagaaga
     2521 aggctacttt ggtgtctatt ttctcttcca taaaaaaagc ctgactccac ttcccgcgtt
     2581 tactgattac tagcgaagct gcgggtgcat tttttcaaga taaaggcatc cccgattata
     2641 ttctataccg atgtggattg cgcatacttt gtgaacagaa agtgatagcg ttgatgattc
     2701 ttcattggtc agaaaattat gaacggtttc ttctattttg tctctatata ctacgtatag
     2761 gaaatgttta cattttcgta ttgttttcga ttcactctat gaatagttct tactacaatt
     2821 tttttgtcta aagagtaata ctagagataa acataaaaaa tgtagaggtc gagtttagat
     2881 gcaagttcaa ggagcgaaag gtggatgggt aggttatata gggatatagc acagagatat
     2941 atagcaaaga gatacttttg agcaatgttt gtggaagcgg tattcgcaat attttagtag
     3001 ctcgttacag tccggtgcgt ttttggtttt ttgaaagtgc gtcatcagag cgcttttggt
     3061 tttcaaaagc gctctgaagt tcctatactt tctagctaga gaataggaac ttcccgagcg
     3121 gccgcgtgtt acaagcttga ctccagcgta actggactgc aatcaactca ctggctcacc
     3181 ttcacgggtg ggcctttctt cggtagaaaa tcaaaggatc ttcttgagat cctttttttc
     3241 tgcgcgtaat ctgctgcttg caaacaaaaa aaccaccgct accagcggtg gtttgtttgc
     3301 cggatcaaga gctaccaact ctttttccga ggtaactggc ttcagcagag cgcagatacc
     3361 aaatactgtt cttctagtgt agccgtagtt aggccaccac ttcaagaact ctgtagcacc
     3421 gcctacatac ctcgctctgc taatcctgtt accagtggct gctgccagtg gcgataagtc
     3481 gtgtcttacc gggttggact caagacgata gttaccggat aaggcgcagc ggtcgggctg
     3541 aacggggggt tcgtgcacac agcccagctt ggagcgaacg acctacaccg aactgagata
     3601 cctacagcgt gagctatgag aaagcgccac gcttcccgaa gggagaaagg cggacaggta
     3661 tccggtaagc ggcagggtcg gaacaggaga gcgcacgagg gagcttccag gggtaaacgc
     3721 ctggtatctt tatagtcctg tcgggtttcg ccacctctga cttgagcatc gatttttgtg
     3781 atgctcgtca ggggggcgga gcctatggaa aaacgccagc aacgcagaaa ggcccacccg
     3841 aaggtgagcc aggtgattac atttgggccc tcatcagagg ttttcaccgt catcaccgaa
     3901 acgcgcgagg cagctgcggt aaagctcatc agcgtggtcg tgaagcgatt cacagatgtc
     3961 tgcctgttca tccgcgtcca gctcgttgag tttctccaga agcgttaatg tctggcttct
     4021 gataaagcgg gccatgttaa gggcggtttt ttcctgtttg gtcacttacc aatgcttaat
     4081 cagtgaggca cctatctcag cgatctgtct atttcgttca tccatagttg cctgactccc
     4141 cgtcgtgtag ataactacga tgcgggaggg cttaccatct ggccccagtg ctgcaatgat
     4201 accgcgagac ccacgctcac cggctccaga tttatcagca ataaaccagc cagccgggag
     4261 ggccgagcgc agaagtgatc ctgcaacttt atccgcctcc atccagtcta ttaattgttg
     4321 ccgggaagct agagtaagta gttcgccagt taatagtttg cgcaacgttg ttgccattgc
     4381 tacaggcatc gtggtgtcac gctcgtcgtt tggtatggct tcattcagct ccggttccca
     4441 acgatcaagg cgagttacat gatcccccat gttgtgcaaa aaagcggtta gctccttcgg
     4501 tcctccgatc gttgccagaa gtaagttggc cgcagtgtta tcactcatgg ttatggcagc
     4561 actgcataat tctcttactg tcatgccatc cgtgagatgc ttttctgtga ctggtgagta
     4621 ctcaaccaag tcattctgag aatagtgtat gcggcgaccg agttgctctt gcccggcgtc
     4681 aatacgggat aataccgcgc cacatagcag aactttaaaa gtgctcatca ttggaaaacg
     4741 ttcttcgggg cgtaaactct caaggatctt accgctgttg agatccagtt cgatgtaacc
     4801 cactcgtgca cccaactgat cttcagcatc ttttactttc accagcgttt ctgggtgagc
     4861 aaaaacagga aggcaaaatg ccgcaaaaaa gggaataagg gcgacacgga aatgttgaat
     4921 actcatttta gcttccttag ctcctgaaaa tctcgataac tcaaaaaata cgcccggtag
     4981 tgatcttatt tcattatggt gaaagttgga acctcttacg tgccgatcaa gtcaaaagcc
     5041 tccggtcgga ggcttttgac tttctgctat ggaggtcagg tatgatttaa atggtcagtt
     5101 aga
//
